Addgene plasmid #105437: tol2-lyzC-miR-27b-dendra2
Purpose: overexpression of microRNA and Dendra2 in Zebrafish
Depositing lab: Qing Deng. Depositing organization: Purdue University. Publication: Phenotypical microRNA screen reveals a noncanonical role of CDK2 in regulating neutrophil migration. Hsu AY, Wang D, Liu S, Lu J, Syahirah R, Bennin DA, Huttenlocher A, Umulis DM, Wan J, Deng Q. Proc Natl Acad Sci U S A. 2019 Aug 26. pii: 1905221116. doi: 10.1073/pnas.1905221116. PubMed 31451657.
Backbone
  Vector backbone: Tol2
  Vector type: Zebrafish
Growth in bacteria
  Bacterial resistance: Ampicillin, 100 μg/mL
  Growth temperature: 37°C
  Growth strain: NEB Stable
  Copy number: High Copy
Gene/Insert
  Gene/Insert name: miR-27b Dendra2
  Species: D. rerio (zebrafish)
  Entrez Gene: mir27b (a.k.a. dre-mir-27b)
  Tag / fusion protein: N/A
  Cloning method: Ligation Independent Cloning
  Sequencing primers: 5′ Unknown
Terms and licenses: Academic/Nonprofit Terms; Industry Terms: Not Available to Industry
How to cite: tol2-lyzC-miR-27b-dendra2 was a gift from Qing Deng (Addgene plasmid # 105437 ; http://n2t.net/addgene:105437 ; RRID:Addgene_105437)
