[The description below was written by a language model from this plasmid's Addgene catalogue record and pLannotate feature annotations shown in this document.]
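Description:
tol2-lyzC-miR-27b-dendra2 is a zebrafish transgenesis plasmid built on a Tol2 transposon backbone and designed to overexpress the zebrafish microRNA miR-27b together with the fluorescent reporter Dendra2. It is propagated in E. coli from a high-copy ColE1/pUC-type origin with ampicillin selection (AmpR with its bla promoter). The backbone also shows pBluescript-type remnants: partial f1/M13 origin sequence, lac promoter/operator elements, a T3 promoter and a fragment of the multiple cloning site. The Tol2 arms are not annotated as such. A short match to medaka tyrosinase next to the f1 origin probably reflects Tol2-flanking sequence, since Tol2 was originally found in that medaka locus, but the record does not say this.

The payload lies in a circular arrangement that spans the sequence origin. The name indicates a lyzC (lysozyme C) promoter, which is commonly used for neutrophil-restricted expression in zebrafish. The automated annotation does not label it, and it presumably sits in the large unannotated region upstream of the insert. A fragment matching zebrafish beta-actin (actba) is followed by the mir-27 hairpin and a partial mir-23 match, then by the Dendra2 coding sequence, a short SV40 large T fragment and the SV40 polyadenylation signal. This layout suggests that genomic microRNA sequence is carried in the same transcript as Dendra2, possibly within an actin-derived intron. The microRNA features are called on the minus strand, however, and the record does not explain the exact architecture.

Dendra2 is a green-to-red photoconvertible protein, so it marks microRNA-expressing cells and allows them to be optically highlighted. The associated study used such constructs in a phenotypic microRNA screen of neutrophil migration.
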