Features (pLannotate 1.2.2; 18 found; start..end, strand, type, name):
    360..378     -  misc_feature   MCS (fragment): pBluescript multiple cloning site
    393..1082    +  CDS            Dendra2: Dendra2 is a photoconvertible green fluorescent protein published in 2006, derived from Dendronephthya sp.. It has high acid sensitivity.
   1090..1173    +  CDS            large T antigen (fragment): large T antigen from SV40 (simian virus 40)
   1196..1317    +  polyA_signal   SV40 poly(A) signal: SV40 polyadenylation signal
   1324..1409    -  rep_origin     M13 ori (fragment): M13 bacteriophage origin of replication; arrow indicates direction of (+) strand synthesis
   1695..1713    -  promoter       T3 promoter: promoter for bacteriophage T3 RNA polymerase
   1758..1774    -  protein_bind   lac operator: The lac repressor binds to the lac operator to inhibit transcription in E. coli. This inhibition can be relieved by adding lactose or isopropyl-β-D-thiogalactopyranoside (IPTG). lac repressor encoded by lacI
   1782..1812    -  promoter       lac promoter: promoter for the E. coli lac operon
   1827..1848    -  protein_bind   CAP binding site: CAP binding activates transcription in the presence of cAMP. E. coli catabolite activator protein
   1861..1953    -  CDS            lacI (fragment): lac repressor; lacI; The lac repressor binds to the lac operator to inhibit transcription in E. coli. This inhibition can be relieved by adding lactose or isopropyl-β-D-thiogalactopyranoside (IPTG).
   2136..2724    -  rep_origin     ori: high-copy-number ColE1/pMB1/pBR322/pUC origin of replication
   2895..3755    -  CDS            AmpR: β-lactamase; bla; confers resistance to ampicillin, carbenicillin, and related antibiotics
   3756..3860    -  promoter       AmpR promoter: bla
   3886..4216    -  rep_origin     f1 ori (fragment) (sequence partly withheld): f1 bacteriophage origin of replication; arrow indicates direction of (+) strand synthesis
   4214..4441    +  CDS            tyr (fragment) (sequence partly withheld): TYRO_ORYLA - Also known as tyro. Experimental evidence at transcript level: Swiss-Prot protein existence level 2. This is a copper-containing oxidase that functions in the formation of pigments such as melanins and other polyphenolic compounds. From Oryzias latipes (Japanese rice fish) (Japanese killifish).
   7023..7145    +  CDS            actba (fragment): ACTB1_DANRE - Also known as bact, bactin1, bactzf. Experimental evidence at protein level: Swiss-Prot protein existence level 1. Actin is a highly conserved protein that polymerizes to produce filaments that form cross-linked networks in the cytoplasm of cells. Actin exists in both monomeric (G-actin) and polymeric (F-actin) forms, both forms playing key functions, such as cell motility and contraction. In addition to their role in the cytoplasmic cytoskeleton, G- and F-actin also localize in the nucleus, and regulate gene transcription and motility and repair of damaged DNA. From Danio rerio
   7659..7738    -  ncRNA          mir-27: Accession: RF00644 - microRNA mir-27
   7847..7904    -  ncRNA          mir-23: Accession: RF00642 - microRNA mir-23
>Addgene plasmid #105437 | tol2-lyzC-miR-27b-dendra2 | addgene full sequence | sequence record 204504 | Addgene NGS Result
AGCCAACTGCTGTTACTCTCGCCCAGAAATCTGCGCCAACATGGACACACCCAGTGGAGCAAGCCATCTG
ATTTTCATGGTCAGATTGTAAAGAAGCAATTACTCTTGGACAGTTTAAGCAGAAAAGCCACCAAGTCAAG
TCACTGGTCATATGATGAACTCGAAGATCTAATAAAAGTTAATTTAAGCGTTCATTACAATAAATTCAAG
TGAATCTGTTTTAAGCTAGCCTTTAACGTTTTTAAATTCCTTCAAACAAATTAGTTCCTCTTTGCAGTTC
CTCATTTCTCGGTGAGCTGGTGCTTTAATCCCTTTACTTTTTCTTCCTCTAGGGAGTGATGGTTGGCATG
GGACGAATTAATTCCTGCAGCCCGGGGGTACCGGTCGCCACCATGAACACCCCGGGAATTAACCTGATCA
AGGAGGACATGCGCGTGAAGGTGCACATGGAGGGCAACGTGAACGGCCACGCCTTCGTGATCGAGGGCGA
GGGCAAGGGCAAGCCCTACGAGGGCACCCAGACCGCCAACCTGACCGTGAAGGAGGGCGCCCCCCTGCCC
TTCAGCTACGACATCCTGACCACCGCCGTGCACTACGGCAACCGGGTGTTCACCAAGTACCCCGAGGACA
TCCCCGACTACTTCAAGCAGAGCTTCCCCGAGGGCTACAGCTGGGAGCGCACCATGACCTTCGAGGACAA
GGGCATCTGCACCATCCGCAGCGACATCAGCCTGGAGGGCGACTGCTTCTTCCAGAACGTGCGCTTCAAG
GGCACCAACTTCCCCCCCAACGGCCCCGTGATGCAGAAGAAAACCCTGAAGTGGGAGCCCAGCACCGAGA
AGCTGCACGTGCGCGACGGCCTGCTGGTGGGCAACATCAACATGGCCCTGCTGCTGGAGGGCGGCGGCCA
CTACCTGTGCGACTTCAAGACCACCTACAAGGCCAAGAAGGTGGTGCAGCTGCCCGACGCCCACTTCGTG
GACCACCGCATCGAGATCCTGGGCAACGACAGCGACTACAACAAGGTGAAGCTGTACGAGCACGCCGTGG
CCCGCTACAGCCCCCTGCCCAGCCAGGTGTGGTAATCTAGATCATAATCAGCCATACCACATTTGTAGAG
GTTTTACTTGCTTTAAAAAACCTCCCACACCTCCCCCTGAACCTGAAACATAAAATGAATGCAATTGTTG
TTGTTAACTTGTTTATTGCAGCTTATAATGGTTACAAATAAAGCAATAGCATCACAAATTTCACAAATAA
AGCATTTTTTTCACTGCATTCTAGTTGTGGTTTGTCCAAACTCATCAATGTATCTTAAGGCGTAAATTGT
AAGCGTTAATATTTTGTTAAAATTCGCGTTAAATTTTTGTTAAATCAGCTCATTTTTTAACCAATAGGCC
GAAATCGGCGGATCCTGCGGCCGCAAGGGAAAATAGAATGAAGTGATCTCCAAAAAATAAGTACTTTTTG
ACTGTAAATAAAATTGTAAGGAGTAAAAAGTACTTTTTTTTCTAAAAAAATGTAATTAAGTAAAAGTAAA
AGTATTGATTTTTAATTGTACTCAAGTAAAGTAAAAATCCCCAAAAATAATACTTAAGTACAGTAATCAA
GTAAAATTACTCAAGTACTTTACACCTCTGGTTCTTGACCCCCTACCTTCAGCAAGCCCAGCAGATCCAC
TAGATCTTTTGTTCCCTTTAGTGAGGGTTAATTGCGCGCTTGGCGTAATCATGGTCATAGCTGTTTCCTG
TGTGAAATTGTTATCCGCTCACAATTCCACACAACATACGAGCCGGAAGCATAAAGTGTAAAGCCTGGGG
TGCCTAATGAGTGAGCTAACTCACATTAATTGCGTTGCGCTCACTGCCCGCTTTCCAGTCGGGAAACCTG
TCGTGCCAGCTGCATTAATGAATCGGCCAACGCGCGGGGAGAGGCGGTTTGCGTATTGGGCGCTCTTCCG
CTTCCTCGCTCACTGACTCGCTGCGCTCGGTCGTTCGGCTGCGGCGAGCGGTATCAGCTCACTCAAAGGC
GGTAATACGGTTATCCACAGAATCAGGGGATAACGCAGGAAAGAACATGTGAGCAAAAGGCCAGCAAAAG
GCCAGGAACCGTAAAAAGGCCGCGTTGCTGGCGTTTTTCCATAGGCTCCGCCCCCCTGACGAGCATCACA
AAAATCGACGCTCAAGTCAGAGGTGGCGAAACCCGACAGGACTATAAAGATACCAGGCGTTTCCCCCTGG
AAGCTCCCTCGTGCGCTCTCCTGTTCCGACCCTGCCGCTTACCGGATACCTGTCCGCCTTTCTCCCTTCG
GGAAGCGTGGCGCTTTCTCATAGCTCACGCTGTAGGTATCTCAGTTCGGTGTAGGTCGTTCGCTCCAAGC
TGGGCTGTGTGCACGAACCCCCCGTTCAGCCCGACCGCTGCGCCTTATCCGGTAACTATCGTCTTGAGTC
CAACCCGGTAAGACACGACTTATCGCCACTGGCAGCAGCCACTGGTAACAGGATTAGCAGAGCGAGGTAT
GTAGGCGGTGCTACAGAGTTCTTGAAGTGGTGGCCTAACTACGGCTACACTAGAAGAACAGTATTTGGTA
TCTGCGCTCTGCTGAAGCCAGTTACCTTCGGAAAAAGAGTTGGTAGCTCTTGATCCGGCAAACAAACCAC
CGCTGGTAGCGGTGGTTTTTTTGTTTGCAAGCAGCAGATTACGCGCAGAAAAAAAGGATCTCAAGAAGAT
CCTTTGATCTTTTCTACGGGGTCTGACGCTCAGTGGAACGAAAACTCACGTTAAGGGATTTTGGTCATGA
GATTATCAAAAAGGATCTTCACCTAGATCCTTTTAAATTAAAAATGAAGTTTTAAATCAATCTAAAGTAT
ATATGAGTAAACTTGGTCTGACAGTTACCAATGCTTAATCAGTGAGGCACCTATCTCAGCGATCTGTCTA
TTTCGTTCATCCATAGTTGCCTGACTCCCCGTCGTGTAGATAACTACGATACGGGAGGGCTTACCATCTG
GCCCCAGTGCTGCAATGATACCGCGAGACCCACGCTCACCGGCTCCAGATTTATCAGCAATAAACCAGCC
AGCCGGAAGGGCCGAGCGCAGAAGTGGTCCTGCAACTTTATCCGCCTCCATCCAGTCTATTAATTGTTGC
CGGGAAGCTAGAGTAAGTAGTTCGCCAGTTAATAGTTTGCGCAACGTTGTTGCCATTGCTACAGGCATCG
TGGTGTCACGCTCGTCGTTTGGTATGGCTTCATTCAGCTCCGGTTCCCAACGATCAAGGCGAGTTACATG
ATCCCCCATGTTGTGCAAAAAAGCGGTTAGCTCCTTCGGTCCTCCGATCGTTGTCAGAAGTAAGTTGGCC
GCAGTGTTATCACTCATGGTTATGGCAGCACTGCATAATTCTCTTACTGTCATGCCATCCGTAAGATGCT
TTTCTGTGACTGGTGAGTACTCAACCAAGTCATTCTGAGAATAGTGTATGCGGCGACCGAGTTGCTCTTG
CCCGGCGTCAATACGGGATAATACCGCGCCACATAGCAGAACTTTAAAAGTGCTCATCATTGGAAAACGT
TCTTCGGGGCGAAAACTCTCAAGGATCTTACCGCTGTTGAGATCCAGTTCGATGTAACCCACTCGTGCAC
CCAACTGATCTTCAGCATCTTTTACTTTCACCAGCGTTTCTGGGTGAGCAAAAACAGGAAGGCAAAATGC
CGCAAAAAAGGGAATAAGGGCGACACGGAAATGTTGAATACTCATACTCTTCCTTTTTCAATATTATTGA
AGCATTTATCAGGGTTATTGTCTCATGAGCGGATACATATTTGAATGTATTTAGAAAAATAAACAAATAG
GGGTTCCGCGCACATTTCCCCGAAAAGTGCCACCTAAATTGTAAGCGTTAATATTTTGTTAAAATTCGCG
TTAAATTTTTGTTAAATCAGCTCATTTTTTAACCAATAGGCCGAAATCGGCAAAATCCCTTATAAATCAA
AAGAATAGACCGAGATAGGGT
[37 nt withheld, positions 4012-4048]
AAAGAACGTGGACTCCAACGTCAAAGG
[49 nt withheld, positions 4076-4124]
T
[91 nt withheld, positions 4126-4216]
CACAATGACGGCTACTACATGGTGCCATTCCTTCCTCTTTATAGGAATGGAGACTACCTCCTGTCCAACA
ATGCTCTTGGATACGAGTACGCCTACCTGTTGGACCCAGGTCATTGCACAACACCAGAAATGCCCTCTGA
TCTGCAAAAGACGTGAATATCTGTTCAGACACCCATATCCACTCTGTTCCACACAGGTCAGAGGTTTGTC
CAGGAGTTCTTGACAGAGGTGTAAAAAGTACTCAAAAATTTTACTCAAGTGAAAGTACAAGTACTTAGGG
AAAATTTTACTCAATTAAAAGTAAAAGTATCTGGCTAGAATCTTACTTGAGTAAAAGTAAAAAAGTACTC
CATTAAAATTGTACTTGAGTATTAAGGAAGTAAAAGGCTAGCAAGATCTGCTCGAGATACATTTGATTAG
AAGAGTTTGACTTGGGTTGATTATAGCAAATAGTGGAACACAAACAGATTTTGAAATATTCTTGCAAATT
TATTTATTAAATCCATTCAAATATTGTCATTTTTTGTACTGTGTAATTTATATTGATTTGCTCATACAAT
ATTTACATTTCGCTTAAACAATACACTATTATTTATATTTAAAAATAGCTATATATAAATCAAATGTATA
GCTCTTTTTTACACAATTAATCAAAGCTAAAATATTTGTCACACAAATACAGTAAGCCACTTCACAATGA
TATCTTCAAAATCTGTGCTTGACTGAATCATTTCATTTATTGTTTTGTAATTCACATTATACCTTACGTT
CTCCAGGCACAGTTTGAATTGTTGATAAATGAAGATAATACATCTGATTTAATTAGTCTCCTTTGTTTAT
AATAACTTTAATCTAATTTGATAGTAATAATTCCAGCAATACATCCATTACAATAAAAATCGCTTTTTTA
TTTTGCACATTAGTTTGCCGGTATTTGTTTAAAGTTTCACCATACTTTTAAATCATGTGCTATTTGAAAA
GGGCTGTTATGACTGGAATTAAATGTTTTTTTTTATATCAGTGTTTTAGATTGAAGTACAATATTTATAG
GTAAAATTCACCAGCATATGCTTAAAGATAGCCATGCTCCAGGTCCTTGTGTCCTTCTAAGGTCTGTTTG
TGGTTTAAGCTGTTTGTTGACACACGCTTGTCATCTCCATTTTTCTGTGAAGTTATTGTCAGTTTATTGC
ACACTGGGTTGCATTAAGCTGCAGTTTTTTCACAACAGTTTTCCACATTGTAACAGTCAGTCTCCAAATT
ATTCCATCAGTCCTCAAATTTAGTCATTTGAGGCCATGAAAACACTTAAAACTACATGAAGGTAGTTTGG
CATTAGGTTTTAGACTTGTTCTTGTTTGGCATATTGCAACCTGTGTAAAAATGATTTGATTTTTATTTTT
TTTTTTTTTTTTTCAGAAAGAAACGGTCCAAAAAGAGTTATGTGAACATTTATCCATGTGTTTAATGTTT
TTTAAATTAAAAAAAAACATTTTTATTAAACCACTTGTGACTAAACCTTTTTTAGTTATTCTATTTTGTG
ACGAGTCTGAATGGCCAAAGTACTCTTGAATCCAAAATCTTTATAGTAAAATGTTTAATCTTACTTGCAG
TGTTGGGTATAATTTGTAACAAAGTTGAATTCCATATCTGCTGAGTGAAAAAGTAAAGTAAGAGATTGCT
GTAAATATTTAGGTTATTTATTTATTAATACAATATAGAAAGTAACAAAACACAATGTAAAAAATCAATA
AAGAAAGTAAATATTAAAAGTAATGATAAACTAATGATGTAAACAATATTAGCAACAAAGTTTGTACAAT
TCAGGGAGGGTAAAGAATTTCACCTAATAGTCAAACTCTGTATTAAATAATATAAAATCTTTGTTCTTAG
TCTGAAGAGGAGACTGTGAGAGAAAGCTTACTGGTTGTTAAATTAGAAAATTTGTAACTTGCAGATTAAA
ATGATTTAAATAATTTTATAAAGGCCATGTTTGAAACAAATGTAAAAACATAATAAATGTTAAGAATTTC
AGATATTGAGATTTTACAATTTAAAAAAAGCAATAAAGTAATAGCAGAGACCTACACTCTTAAAGTAAAT
TACCCAACTCTGCTTACTAGTAACTTTTGGAATAGTTACTAGTATCCATTGAACAAATACTAGAATCTAA
TTAAATTGTGTGAGTGTCCAATGAAAAGATTCTTGTATTTAAAACAGTACCAGTATCTATATATGTACAA
AATTTAGTGCTAGCAAAATGCAAATAAATACTACTGCATATAATGGATTGCATTGTAAATCGACTCGCCA
TAATACATTTATTTCCTATTTTTACTTTTAACAAAAAATAAGTTCACTGAGTATTTCATGTCATTAAATC
GCATTAAACCTCTTGCATGCTTTATGTACACTAGTGCAGTTCGCTAAATGACCACCGGTGTCACTAATAA
CACGATCGTTTCTGAATTCTGCATTAAACGCCATTTATACGTTGCTCTTATTAGTAAACAATTTCTCCAT
CATGAGCTCGACCAGTATTGCATATTTCATCCTCTTAAATCCAGAGTTGTTTCTTTTAATCACTTTCTCT
TCATGATAAAAGCAGTTTTTGGTTTTCAGAAGTTTACAACAAACCCAGTCAGTTATTGCCTCAGCAAACA
CTGGAGCAACTGCACACTTGTGAAAAGCTTCTTGCGAAACACAAACCTTTCTCTGGACTTATAAATAAAG
GCATTCAGCAGCTCCACCATACACCTCCACTGGTCTTGATAAAGCAGATATCAGCAGTGATACAGGTACC
GCCACCATGGATGAGGAAATCGCTGCCCTGGTCGTTGACAACGGCTCCGGTATGTGCAAAGCCGGTTTTG
CTGGAGATGATGCCCCTCGTGCTGTTTTCCCCTCCATTGTTGGACGACCCAGACATCAGGTACATTTAAT
AAACCATCCTAATAACATGTTAATCATATTGAACCACATTAAACTCTCATTTGTGCATTTTACATCTTTT
AAAACCGATTTATATTCGTTTTTAGATAATGAAGTTTATTAAAGTGTTAATTCACAGCTTTATTGCTTGT
TTTGAGAATCTGCTTGCATAAGTGATTTTTAAACTTGATCTGATTTTCGTTTGTTTCGAAGTTCTTCAGC
TTTGAAAGTCAGATCTTCAATTCACAGCCATGCCATAGTTTTAGGATACAGTATAAGTAGACGAATTGGG
ATGCATCGTAGATTTTATGCTGTGTTTGTTATGGTTTTTCAGTGGTAGAGATTTTCAGAGTATTATTAGG
GTTATAGTCAGTGTCAGGTTTATTTATCGTCAGCGTGATGGGCAAAAAACAGCTGGCAGTACGGGCTCGC
ACTTCACATCTGTAGCCATTTGAAGAATGAAGAGCAGAAAAAACTCATCCCCTCGAGGGTCTTCCTCAGT
CTGTCATCCTCTCCTCAGATGCAGAACTTAGCCACTGTGAACAAAGAGTTCAATCACTGTTCACCAATCA
GCTAAGCTCTGCACCTGCTAGAAAAGAGTTCTCGGCCCGCAGAGAAAAGCCTGCTCTTCTTCTACCTTCA
TGATTTTCTGGAGCTGCATTAAGACGGAGCCTCTGGTTGGCATAGCAGCCGTACGGGTGGCGGTTGTGTG
GTAATCCCTGGCAATGTGATTTTTATCTTAAGTCACAAATCAGCACGCC
